Addgene plasmid #221753: pMRXIP-GFP-PLCd1(PHD)
Purpose: Stable expression of GFP-PLCd1(PHD) in mammalian cells
Depositing lab: Noboru Mizushima. Depositing organization: The University of Tokyo. Publication: Syntaxin 17 recruitment to mature autophagosomes is temporally regulated by PI4P accumulation. Shinoda S, Sakai Y, Matsui T, Uematsu M, Koyama-Honda I, Sakamaki JI, Yamamoto H, Mizushima N. Elife. 2024 Jun 4;12:RP92189. doi: 10.7554/eLife.92189. PubMed 38831696.
Backbone
  Vector backbone: pMRX-IP
  Backbone manufacturer: Dr.Shoji Yamaoka of Tokyo Medical and Dental University
  Backbone size w/o insert (bp): 6137
  Total vector size (bp): 7308
  Vector type: Mammalian Expression, Retroviral
  Selectable markers: Puromycin
Growth in bacteria
  Bacterial resistance: Ampicillin, 100 μg/mL
  Growth temperature: 37°C
  Growth strain: NEB Stable
  Growth instructions: 100 μg/mL
  Copy number: High Copy
Gene/Insert
  Gene/Insert name: PLCd1
  Species: H. sapiens (human)
  Insert size (bp): 528
  Mutation: amino acids 1–175
  GenBank ID: NM_017035
  Entrez Gene: PLCD1 (a.k.a. NDNC3, PLC-III)
  Tag / fusion protein: GFP (N terminal on insert)
  Cloning method: Gibson Cloning
  Sequencing primers: 5′ TCTATCGATGAATTGGAATTCATGGACTCGGGCCGGGACTTC; 3′ AACTCGCGAACGCGTGAATTCTCACTGGATGTTGAGCTCCTTC
Terms and licenses: Academic/Nonprofit Terms; Industry Terms: Not Available to Industry
How to cite: pMRXIP-GFP-PLCd1(PHD) was a gift from Noboru Mizushima (Addgene plasmid # 221753 ; http://n2t.net/addgene:221753 ; RRID:Addgene_221753)
