[The description below was written by a language model from this plasmid's Addgene catalogue record and pLannotate feature annotations shown in this document.]
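Description:
pMRXIP-GFP-PLCd1(PHD) is a Moloney murine leukemia virus-based retroviral vector built on the pMRX-IP backbone for stable expression of a GFP-tagged lipid-binding domain in mammalian cells. In bacteria it is maintained through a high-copy ColE1/pUC-type origin and selected with ampicillin via the bla gene and its own promoter. The catalogue lists a total size of 7,308 bp, whereas the annotated full-sequence record is 7,410 nt, a small discrepancy the record does not explain.

The viral portion begins with a CMV enhancer joined to a partial LTR, a hybrid 5' arrangement that typically drives strong transcription of the viral genome in packaging cells. This is followed by the MMLV Ψ packaging signal, a truncated gag segment lacking its start codon, and a pol region that supplies a splice acceptor. Downstream lies the payload: EGFP fused to the N terminus of amino acids 1–175 of PLCδ1, the region containing the pleckstrin homology domain indicated by the "PHD" in the name. The species is listed as human and the feature matches human PLCD1. An EMCV IRES then allows translation of puromycin N-acetyltransferase from the same transcript, so puromycin-resistant cells should also express the fusion protein. A full MMLV LTR closes the proviral unit. No separate internal promoter is annotated, so expression after integration presumably comes from the LTR.

PLCD1 is annotated as binding phosphatidylinositol 4,5-bisphosphate, so the fluorescent fusion is suited to use as a live-cell probe for that lipid. The associated publication concerns phosphoinositide-regulated recruitment of syntaxin 17 to autophagosomes.
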