Features (pLannotate 1.2.2; 14 found; start..end, strand, type, name):
    309..604     +  LTR            3' LTR (ΔU3) (fragment): self-inactivating 3' long terminal repeat (LTR) from Moloney murine leukemia virus
    667..1024    +  misc_feature   MMLV Ψ: packaging signal of Moloney murine leukemia virus (MMLV)
   1089..1505    +  CDS            gag (truncated): truncated Moloney murine leukemia virus (MMLV) gag gene lacking the start codon
   1515..1889    +  misc_feature   pol region: Moloney murine leukemia virus (MMLV) pol region containing the splice acceptor site
   1901..2617    +  CDS            EGFP: EGFP is a basic (constitutively fluorescent) green fluorescent protein published in 1996, derived from Aequorea victoria. It is reported to be a rapidly-maturing weak dimer with moderate acid sensitivity.
   2681..3205    +  CDS            PLCD1 (fragment): PLCD1_HUMAN - Experimental evidence at protein level: Swiss-Prot protein existence level 1. The production of the second messenger molecules diacylglycerol (DAG) and inositol 1,4,5-trisphosphate (IP3) is mediated by activated phosphatidylinositol-specific phospholipase C enzymes (PubMed:9188725). Essential for trophoblast and placental development (By similarity). Binds phosphatidylinositol 4,5-bisphosphate (PubMed:7890667, PubMed:9188725). From Homo sapiens (Human).
   3365..3827    +  misc_feature   IRES: internal ribosome entry site (IRES) of the encephalomyocarditis virus (EMCV)
   3841..4440    +  CDS            PuroR: puromycin N-acetyltransferase; pac from Streptomyces alboniger; confers resistance to puromycin
   4542..5133    +  LTR            LTR: long terminal repeat from Moloney murine leukemia virus
   5199..5251    -  CDS            lacI (fragment): lac repressor; lacI; The lac repressor binds to the lac operator to inhibit transcription in E. coli. This inhibition can be relieved by adding lactose or isopropyl-β-D-thiogalactopyranoside (IPTG).
   5434..6022    -  rep_origin     ori: high-copy-number ColE1/pMB1/pBR322/pUC origin of replication
   6186..7046    -  CDS            AmpR: β-lactamase; bla; confers resistance to ampicillin, carbenicillin, and related antibiotics
   7047..7151    -  promoter       AmpR promoter: bla
   7339..308     +  enhancer       CMV enhancer (across the origin): human cytomegalovirus immediate early enhancer
>Addgene plasmid #221753 | pMRXIP-GFP-PLCd1(PHD) | addgene full sequence | sequence record 443427 | Addgene NGS Result
TCCGCGTTACATAACTTACGGTAAATGGCCCGCCTGGCTGACCGCCCAACGACCCCCGCCCATTGACGTC
AATAATGACGTATGTTCCCATAGTAACGCCAATAGGGACTTTCCATTGACGTCAATGGGTGGAGTATTTA
CGGTAAACTGCCCACTTGGCAGTACATCAAGTGTATCATATGCCAAGTACGCCCCCTATTGACGTCAATG
ACGGTAAATGGCCCGCCTGGCATTATGCCCAGTACATGACCTTATGGGACTTTCCTACTTGGCAGTACAT
CTACGTATTAGTCATCGCTATTACCATGCTAGAGAACCATCAGATGTTTCCAGGGTGCCCCAAGGACCTG
AAATGACCCTGTGCCTTATTTGAACTAACCAATCAGTTCGCTTCTCGCTTCTGTTCGCGCGCTTCTGCTC
CCCGAGCTCAATAAAAGAGCCCACAACCCCTCACTCGGCGCGCCAGTCCTCCGATTGACTGAGTCGCCCG
GGTACCCGTGTATCCAATAAACCCTCTTGCAGTTGCATCCGACTTGTGGTCTCGCTGTTCCTTGGGAGGG
TCTCCTCTGAGTGATTGACTACCCGTCAGCGGGGGTCTTTCATTTGGGGGCTCGTCCGGGATCGGGAGAC
CCCTGCCCAGGGACCACCGACCCACCACCGGGAGGTAAGCTGGCCAGCAACTTATCTGTGTCTGTCCGAT
TGTCTAGTGTCTATGACTGATTTTATGCGCCTGCGTCGGTACTAGTTAGCTAACTAGCTCTGTATCTGGC
GGACCCGTGGTGGAACTGACGAGTTCGGAACACCCGGCCGCAACCCTGGGAGACGTCCCAGGGACTTCGG
GGGCCGTTTTTGTGGCCCGACCTGAGTCCAAAAATCCCGATCGTTTTGGACTCTTTGGTGCACCCCCCTT
AGAGGAGGGATATGTGGTTCTGGTAGGAGACGAGAACCTAAAACAGTTCCCGCCTCCGTCTGAATTTTTG
CTTTCGGTTTGGGACCGAAGCCGCGCCGCGCGTCTTGTCTGCTGCAGCATCGTTCTGTGTTGTCTCTGTC
TGACTGTGTTTCTGTATTTGTCTGAAAATATGGGCCCGGGCCAGACTGTTACCACTCCCTTAAGTTTGAC
CTTAGGTCACTGGAAAGATGTCGAGCGGATCGCTCACAACCAGTCGGTAGATGTCAAGAAGAGACGTTGG
GTTACCTTCTGCTCTGCAGAATGGCCAACCTTTAACGTCGGATGGCCGCGAGACGGCACCTTTAACCGAG
ACCTCATCACCCAGGTTAAGATCAAGGTCTTTTCACCTGGCCCGCATGGACACCCAGACCAGGTCCCCTA
CATCGTGACCTGGGAAGCCTTGGCTTTTGACCCCCCTCCCTGGGTCAAGCCCTTTGTACACCCTAAGCCT
CCGCCTCCTCTTCCTCCATCCGCCCCGTCTCTCCCCCTTGAACCTCCTCGTTCGACCCCGCCTCGATCCT
CCCTTTATCCAGCCCTCACTCCTTCTCTAGGCGCCCCCATATGGCCATATGAGATCTTATATGGGGCACC
CCCGCCCCTTGTAAACTTCCCTGACCCTGACATGACAAGAGTTACTAACAGCCCCTCTCTCCAAGCTCAC
TTACAGGCTCTCTACTTAGTCCAGCACGAAGTCTGGAGACCTCTGGCGGCAGCCTACCAAGAACAACTGG
ACCGACCGGTGGTACCTCACCCTTACCGAGTCGGCGACACAGTGTGGGTCCGCCGACACCAGACTAAGAA
CCTAGAACCTCGCTGGAAAGGACCTTACACAGTCCTGCTGACCACCCCCACCGCCCTCAAAGTAGACGGC
ATCGCAGCTTGGATACACGCCGCCCACGTGAAGGCTGCCGACCCCGGGGGTGGACCATCCTCTAGACTGC
CGGATCTGCCATGGTGAGCAAGGGCGAGGAGCTGTTCACCGGGGTGGTGCCCATCCTGGTCGAGCTGGAC
GGCGACGTAAACGGCCACAAGTTCAGCGTGTCCGGCGAGGGCGAGGGCGATGCCACCTACGGCAAGCTGA
CCCTGAAGTTCATCTGCACCACCGGCAAGCTGCCCGTGCCCTGGCCCACCCTCGTGACCACCCTGACCTA
CGGCGTGCAGTGCTTCAGCCGCTACCCCGACCACATGAAGCAGCACGACTTCTTCAAGTCCGCCATGCCC
GAAGGCTACGTCCAGGAGCGCACCATCTTCTTCAAGGACGACGGCAACTACAAGACCCGCGCCGAGGTGA
AGTTCGAGGGCGACACCCTGGTGAACCGCATCGAGCTGAAGGGCATCGACTTCAAGGAGGACGGCAACAT
CCTGGGGCACAAGCTGGAGTACAACTACAACAGCCACAACGTCTATATCATGGCCGACAAGCAGAAGAAC
GGCATCAAGGTGAACTTCAAGATCCGCCACAACATCGAGGACGGCAGCGTGCAGCTCGCCGACCACTACC
AGCAGAACACCCCCATCGGCGACGGCCCCGTGCTGCTGCCCGACAACCACTACCTGAGCACCCAGTCCGC
CCTGAGCAAAGACCCCAACGAGAAGCGCGATCACATGGTCCTGCTGGAGTTCGTGACCGCCGCCGGGATC
ACTCTCGGCATGGACGAGCTGTACAAGGGTGGCGGTGGCTCGGGCGGTGGTGGGTCGGGTGGCGGCGGAT
CTATCGATGAATTGGAATTCATGGACTCGGGCCGGGACTTCCTGACCCTGCACGGCCTACAGGATGATGA
GGATCTACAGGCGCTGCTGAAGGGCAGCCAGCTCCTGAAGGTGAAGTCCAGCTCATGGAGGAGAGAGCGC
TTCTACAAGTTGCAGGAGGACTGCAAGACCATCTGGCAGGAGTCCCGCAAGGTCATGCGGACCCCGGAGT
CCCAGCTGTTCTCCATCGAGGACATTCAGGAGGTGCGAATGGGGCACCGCACGGAGGGTCTGGAGAAGTT
CGCCCGTGATGTGCCCGAGGACCGCTGCTTCTCCATTGTCTTCAAGGACCAGCGCAATACACTAGACCTC
ATCGCCCCATCGCCAGCTGATGCCCAGCACTGGGTGCTGGGGCTGCACAAGATCATCCACCACTCAGGCT
CCATGGACCAGCGTCAGAAGCTACAGCACTGGATTCACTCCTGCTTGCGAAAAGCTGACAAAAACAAGGA
CAACAAGATGAGCTTCAAGGAGCTGCAGAACTTCCTGAAGGAGCTCAACATCCAGTGAGAATTCACGCGT
TCGCGAGTTAACGGATCCCTCGAGCGGCCGCTACGTAAATTCCGCCCCCCCCCCTAACGTTACTGGCCGA
AGCCGCTTGGAATAAGGCCGGTGTGCGTTTGTCTATATGTTATTTTCCACCATATTGCCGTCTTTTGGCA
ATGTGAGGGCCCGGAAACCTGGCCCTGTCTTCTTGACGAGCATTCCTAGGGGTCTTTCCCCTCTCGCCAA
AGGAATGCAAGGTCTGTTGAATGTCGTGAAGGAAGCAGTTCCTCTGGAAGCTTCTTGAAGACAAACAACG
TCTGTAGCGACCCTTTGCAGGCAGCGGAACCCCCCACCTGGCGACAGGTGCCTCTGCGGCCAAAAGCCAC
GTGTATAAGATACACCTGCAAAGGCGGCACAACCCCAGTGCCACGTTGTGAGTTGGATAGTTGTGGAAAG
AGTCAAATGGCTCTCCTCAAGCGTATTCAACAAGGGGCTGAAGGATGCCCAGAAGGTACCCCATTGTATG
GGATCTGATCTGGGGCCTCGGTGCACATGCTTTACATGTGTTTAGTCGAGGTTAAAAAAACGTCTAGGCC
CCCCGAACCACGGGGACGTGGTTTTCCTTTGAAAAACACGATGATAATATGGCCACAACCATGACCGAGT
ACAAGCCCACGGTGCGCCTCGCCACCCGCGACGACGTCCCCCGGGCCGTACGCACCCTCGCCGCCGCGTT
CGCCGACTACCCCGCCACGCGCCACACCGTCGACCCGGACCGCCACATCGAGCGGGTCACCGAGCTGCAA
GAACTCTTCCTCACGCGCGTCGGGCTCGACATCGGCAAGGTGTGGGTCGCGGACGACGGCGCCGCGGTGG
CGGTCTGGACCACGCCGGAGAGCGTCGAAGCGGGGGCGGTGTTCGCCGAGATCGGCCCGCGCATGGCCGA
GTTGAGCGGTTCCCGGCTGGCCGCGCAGCAACAGATGGAAGGCCTCCTGGCGCCGCACCGGCCCAAGGAG
CCCGCGTGGTTCCTGGCCACCGTCGGCGTCTCGCCCGACCACCAGGGCAAGGGTCTGGGCAGCGCCGTCG
TGCTCCCCGGAGTGGAGGCGGCCGAGCGCGCCGGGGTGCCCGCCTTCCTGGAGACCTCCGCGCCCCGCAA
CCTCCCCTTCTACGAGCGGCTCGGCTTCACCGTCACCGCCGACGTCGAGGTGCCCGAAGGACCGCGCACC
TGGTGCATGACCCGCAAGCCCGGTGCCTGACGCCCGCCCCACGACCCGCAGCGCCCGACCGAAAGGAGCG
CACGACCCCATGGCTCGACGATAAAATAAAAGATTTTATTTAGTCTCCAGAAAAAGGGGGGAATGAAAGA
CCCCACCTGTAGGTTTGGCAAGCTAGCTTAAGTAACGCCATTTTGCAAGGCATGGAAAAATACATAACTG
AGAATAGAGAAGTTCAGATCAAGGTCAGGAACAGATGGAACAGCTGAATATGGGCCAAACAGGATATCTG
TGGTAAGCAGTTCCTGCCCCGGCTCAGGGCCAAGAACAGATGGAACAGCTGAATATGGGCCAAACAGGAT
ATCTGTGGTAAGCAGTTCCTGCCCCGGCTCAGGGCCAAGAACAGATGGTCCCCAGATGCGGTCCAGCCCT
CAGCAGTTTCTAGAGAACCATCAGATGTTTCCAGGGTGCCCCAAGGACCTGAAATGACCCTGTGCCTTAT
TTGAACTAACCAATCAGTTCGCTTCTCGCTTCTGTTCGCGCGCTTCTGCTCCCCGAGCTCAATAAAAGAG
CCCACAACCCCTCACTCGGCGCGCCAGTCCTCCGATTGACTGAGTCGCCCGGGTACCCGTGTATCCAATA
AACCCTCTTGCAGTTGCATCCGACTTGTGGTCTCGCTGTTCCTTGGGAGGGTCTCCTCTGAGTGATTGAC
TACCCGTCAGCGGGGGTCTTTCACATGCAGCATGTATCAAAATTAATTTGGTTTTTTTTCTTAAGTATTT
ACATTAAATGGCCATAGTTGCATTAATGAATCGGCCAACGCGCGGGGAGAGGCGGTTTGCGTATTGGGCG
CTCTTCCGCTTCCTCGCTCACTGACTCGCTGCGCTCGGTCGTTCGGCTGCGGCGAGCGGTATCAGCTCAC
TCAAAGGCGGTAATACGGTTATCCACAGAATCAGGGGATAACGCAGGAAAGAACATGTGAGCAAAAGGCC
AGCAAAAGGCCAGGAACCGTAAAAAGGCCGCGTTGCTGGCGTTTTTCCATAGGCTCCGCCCCCCTGACGA
GCATCACAAAAATCGACGCTCAAGTCAGAGGTGGCGAAACCCGACAGGACTATAAAGATACCAGGCGTTT
CCCCCTGGAAGCTCCCTCGTGCGCTCTCCTGTTCCGACCCTGCCGCTTACCGGATACCTGTCCGCCTTTC
TCCCTTCGGGAAGCGTGGCGCTTTCTCATAGCTCACGCTGTAGGTATCTCAGTTCGGTGTAGGTCGTTCG
CTCCAAGCTGGGCTGTGTGCACGAACCCCCCGTTCAGCCCGACCGCTGCGCCTTATCCGGTAACTATCGT
CTTGAGTCCAACCCGGTAAGACACGACTTATCGCCACTGGCAGCAGCCACTGGTAACAGGATTAGCAGAG
CGAGGTATGTAGGCGGTGCTACAGAGTTCTTGAAGTGGTGGCCTAACTACGGCTACACTAGAAGAACAGT
ATTTGGTATCTGCGCTCTGCTGAAGCCAGTTACCTTCGGAAAAAGAGTTGGTAGCTCTTGATCCGGCAAA
CAAACCACCGCTGGTAGCGGTGGTTTTTTTGTTTGCAAGCAGCAGATTACGCGCAGAAAAAAAGGATCTC
AAGAAGATCCTTTGATCTTTTCTACGGGGTCTGACGCTCAGTGGAACGAAAACTCACGTTAAGGGATTTT
GGTCATGAGATTATCAAAAAGGATCTTCACCTAGATCCTTTTGCGGCCGGCCGCAAATCAATCTAAAGTA
TATATGAGTAAACTTGGTCTGACAGTTACCAATGCTTAATCAGTGAGGCACCTATCTCAGCGATCTGTCT
ATTTCGTTCATCCATAGTTGCCTGACTCCCCGTCGTGTAGATAACTACGATACGGGAGGGCTTACCATCT
GGCCCCAGTGCTGCAATGATACCGCGAGACCCACGCTCACCGGCTCCAGATTTATCAGCAATAAACCAGC
CAGCCGGAAGGGCCGAGCGCAGAAGTGGTCCTGCAACTTTATCCGCCTCCATCCAGTCTATTAATTGTTG
CCGGGAAGCTAGAGTAAGTAGTTCGCCAGTTAATAGTTTGCGCAACGTTGTTGCCATTGCTACAGGCATC
GTGGTGTCACGCTCGTCGTTTGGTATGGCTTCATTCAGCTCCGGTTCCCAACGATCAAGGCGAGTTACAT
GATCCCCCATGTTGTGCAAAAAAGCGGTTAGCTCCTTCGGTCCTCCGATCGTTGTCAGAAGTAAGTTGGC
CGCAGTGTTATCACTCATGGTTATGGCAGCACTGCATAATTCTCTTACTGTCATGCCATCCGTAAGATGC
TTTTCTGTGACTGGTGAGTACTCAACCAAGTCATTCTGAGAATAGTGTATGCGGCGACCGAGTTGCTCTT
GCCCGGCGTCAACACGGGATAATACCGCGCCACATAGCAGAACTTTAAAAGTGCTCATCATTGGAAAACG
TTCTTCGGGGCGAAAACTCTCAAGGATCTTACCGCTGTTGAGATCCAGTTCGATGTAACCCACTCGTGCA
CCCAACTGATCTTCAGCATCTTTTACTTTCACCAGCGTTTCTGGGTGAGCAAAAACAGGAAGGCAAAATG
CCGCAAAAAAGGGAATAAGGGCGACACGGAAATGTTGAATACTCATACTCTTCCTTTTTCAATATTATTG
AAGCATTTATCAGGGTTATTGTCTCATGAGCGGATACATATTTGAATGTATTTAGAAAAATAAACAAATA
GGGGTTCCGCGCACATTTCCCCGAAAAGTGCCACCTGACGTCTAAGAAACCATTATTATCATGACATTAA
CCTATAAAAATAGGCGTATCACGAGGCCCTTTCGTCTTCACTCGAGGAGCTTGGCCCATTGCATACGTTG
TATCCATATCATAATATGTACATTTATATTGGCTCATGTCCAACATTACCGCCATGTTGACATTGATTAT
TGACTAGTTATTAATAGTAATCAATTACGGGGTCATTAGTTCATAGCCCATATATGGAGT
